>Addgene plasmid #148004 | pnEA-NpH-CtDCP2_1-267_X | depositor full sequence | sequence record 290451 | Full Sequence
TTCTTGAAGACGAAAGGGCCTCGTGATACGCCTATTTTTATAGGTTAATGTCATGATAATAATGGTTTCT
TAGACGTCAGGTGGCACTTTTCGGGGAAATGTGCGCGGAACCCCTATTTGTTTATTTTTCTAAATACATT
CAAATATGTATCCGCTCATGAGACAATAACCCTGATAAATGCTTCAATAATATTGAAAAAGGAAGAGTAT
GAGTATTCAACATTTCCGTGTCGCCCTTATTCCCTTTTTTGCGGCATTTTGCCTTCCTGTTTTTGCTCAC
CCAGAAACGCTGGTGAAAGTAAAAGATGCTGAAGATCAGTTGGGTGCACGAGTGGGTTACATCGAACTGG
ATCTCAACAGCGGTAAGATCCTTGAGAGTTTTCGCCCCGAAGAACGTTTTCCAATGATGAGCACTTTTAA
AGTTCTGCTATGTGGCGCGGTATTATCCCGTGTTGACGCCGGGCAAGAGCAACTCGGTCGCCGCATACAC
TATTCTCAGAATGACTTGGTTGAGTACTCACCAGTCACAGAAAAGCATCTTACGGATGGCATGACAGTAA
GAGAATTATGCAGTGCTGCCATAACCATGAGTGATAACACTGCGGCCAACTTACTTCTGACAACGATCGG
AGGACCGAAGGAGCTAACCGCTTTTTTGCACAACATGGGGGATCATGTAACTCGCCTTGATCGTTGGGAA
CCGGAGCTGAATGAAGCCATACCAAACGACGAGCGTGACACCACGATGCCTGCAGCAATGGCAACAACGT
TGCGCAAACTATTAACTGGCGAACTACTTACTCTAGCTTCCCGGCAACAATTAATAGACTGGATGGAGGC
GGATAAAGTTGCAGGACCACTTCTGCGCTCGGCCCTTCCGGCTGGCTGGTTTATTGCTGATAAATCTGGA
GCCGGTGAGCGTGGGTCTCGCGGTATCATTGCAGCACTGGGGCCAGATGGTAAGCCCTCCCGTATCGTAG
TTATCTACACGACGGGGAGTCAGGCAACTATGGATGAACGAAATAGACAGATCGCTGAGATAGGTGCCTC
ACTGATTAAGCATTGGTAACTGTCAGACCAAGTTTACTCATATATACTTTAGATTGATTTAAAACTTCAT
TTTTAATTTAAAAGGATCTAGGTGAAGATCCTTTTTGATAATCTCATGACCAAAATCCCTTAACGTGAGT
TTTCGTTCCACTGAGCGTCAGACCCCGTAGAAAAGATCAAAGGATCTTCTTGAGATCCTTTTTTTCTGCG
CGTAATCTGCTGCTTGCAAACAAAAAAACCACCGCTACCAGCGGTGGTTTGTTTGCCGGATCAAGAGCTA
CCAACTCTTTTTCCGAAGGTAACTGGCTTCAGCAGAGCGCAGATACCAAATACTGTCCTTCTAGTGTAGC
CGTAGTTAGGCCACCACTTCAAGAACTCTGTAGCACCGCCTACATACCTCGCTCTGCTAATCCTGTTACC
AGTGGCTGCTGCCAGTGGCGATAAGTCGTGTCTTACCGGGTTGGACTCAAGACGATAGTTACCGGATAAG
GCGCAGCGGTCGGGCTGAACGGGGGGTTCGTGCACACAGCCCAGCTTGGAGCGAACGACCTACACCGAAC
TGAGATACCTACAGCGTGAGCTATGAGAAAGCGCCACGCTTCCCGAAGGGAGAAAGGCGGACAGGTATCC
GGTAAGCGGCAGGGTCGGAACAGGAGAGCGCACGAGGGAGCTTCCAGGGGGAAACGCCTGGTATCTTTAT
AGTCCTGTCGGGTTTCGCCACCTCTGACTTGAGCGTCGATTTTTGTGATGCTCGTCAGGGGGGCGGAGCC
TATGGAAAAACGCCAGCAACGCGGCCTTTTTACGGTTCCTGGCCTTTTGCTGGCCTTTTGCTCACATGTT
CTTTCCTGCGTTATCCCCTGATTCTGTGGATAACCGTATTACCGCCTTTGAGTGAGCTGATACCGCTCGC
CGCAGCCGAACGACCGAGCGCAGCGAGTCAGTGAGCGAGGAAGCGGAAGAGCGCCTGATGCGGTATTTTC
TCCTTACGCATCTGTGCGGTATTTCACACCGCATATATGGTGCACTCTCAGTACAATCTGCTCTGATGCC
GCATAGTTAAGCCAGTATACACTCCGCTATCGCTACGTGACTGGGTCATGGCTGCGCCCCGACACCCGCC
AACACCCGCTGACGCGCCCTGACGGGCTTGTCTGCTCCCGGCATCCGCTTACAGACAAGCTGTGACCGTC
TCCGGGAGCTGCATGTGTCAGAGGTTTTCACCGTCATCACCGAAACGCGCGAGGCAGCTGCGGTAAAGCT
CATCAGCGTGGTCGTGAAGCGATTCACAGATGTCTGCCTGTTCATCCGCGTCCAGCTCGTTGAGTTTCTC
CAGAAGCGTTAATGTCTGGCTTCTGATAAAGCGGGCCATGTTAAGGGCGGTTTTTTCCTGTTTGGTCACT
GATGCCTCCGTGTAAGGGGGATTTCTGTTCATGGGGGTAATGATACCGATGAAACGAGAGAGGATGCTCA
CGATACGGGTTACTGATGATGAACATGCCCGGTTACTGGAACGTTGTGAGGGTAAACAACTGGCGGTATG
GATGCGGCGGGACCAGAGAAAAATCACTCAGGGTCAATGCCAGCGCTTCGTTAATACAGATGTAGGTGTT
CCACAGGGTAGCCAGCAGCATCCTGCGATGCAGATCCGGAACATAATGGTGCAGGGCGCTGACTTCCGCG
TTTCCAGACTTTACGAAACACGGAAACCGAAGACCATTCATGTTGTTGCTCAGGTCGCAGACGTTTTGCA
GCAGCAGTCGCTTCACGTTCGCTCGCGTATCGGTGATTCATTCTGCTAACCAGTAAGGCAACCCCGCCAG
CCTAGCCGGGTCCTCAACGACAGGAGCACGATCATGCGCACCCGTGGCCAGGACCCAACGCTGCCCGAGA
TGCGCCGCGTGCGGCTGCTGGAGATGGCGGACGCGATGGATATGTTCTGCCAAGGGTTGGTTTGCGCATT
CACAGTTCTCCGCAAGAATTGATTGGCTCCAATTCTTGGAGTGGTGAATCCGTTAGCGAGGTGCCGCCGG
CTTCCATTCAGGTCGAGGTGGCCCGGCTCCATGCACCGCGACGCAACGCGGGGAGGCAGACAAGGTATAG
GGCGGCGCCTACAATCCATGCCAACCCGTTCCATGTGCTCGCCGAGGCGGCATAAATCGCCGTGACGATC
AGCGGTCCAGTGATCGAAGTTAGGCTGGTAAGAGCCGCGAGCGATCCTTGAAGCTGTCCCTGATGGTCGT
CATCTACCTGCCTGGACAGCATGGCCTGCAACGCGGGCATCCCGATGCCGCCGGAAGCGAGAAGAATCAT
AATGGGGAAGGCCATCCAGCCTCGCGTCGCGAACGCCAGCAAGACGTAGCCCAGCGCGTCGGCCGCCATG
CCGGCGATAATGGCCTGCTTCTCGCCGAAACGTTTGGTGGCGGGACCAGTGACGAAGGCTTGAGCGAGGG
CGTGCAAGATTCCGAATACCGCAAGCGACAGGCCGATCATCGTCGCGCTCCAGCGAAAGCGGTCCTCGCC
GAAAATGACCCAGAGCGCTGCCGGCACCTGTCCTACGAGTTGCATGATAAAGAAGACAGTCATAAGTGCG
GCGACGATAGTCATGCCCCGCGCCCACCGGAAGGAGCTGACTGGGTTGAAGGCTCTCAAGGGCATCGGTC
GAGATCCCGGTGCCTAATGAGTGAGCTAACTTACATTAATTGCGTTGCGCTCACTGCCCGCTTTCCAGTC
GGGAAACCTGTCGTGCCAGCTGCATTAATGAATCGGCCAACGCGCGGGGAGAGGCGGTTTGCGTATTGGG
CGCCAGGGTGGTTTTTCTTTTCACCAGTGAGACGGGCAACAGCTGATTGCCCTTCACCGCCTGGCCCTGA
GAGAGTTGCAGCAAGCGGTCCACGCTGGTTTGCCCCAGCAGGCGAAAATCCTGTTTGATGGTGGTTAACG
GCGGGATATAACATGAGCTGTCTTCGGTATCGTCGTATCCCACTACCGAGATATCCGCACCAACGCGCAG
CCCGGACTCGGTAATGGCGCGCATTGCGCCCAGCGCCATCTGATCGTTGGCAACCAGCATCGCAGTGGGA
ACGATGCCCTCATTCAGCATTTGCATGGTTTGTTGAAAACCGGACATGGCACTCCAGTCGCCTTCCCGTT
CCGCTATCGGCTGAATTTGATTGCGAGTGAGATATTTATGCCAGCCAGCCAGACGCAGACGCGCCGAGAC
AGAACTTAATGGGCCCGCTAACAGCGCGATTTGCTGGTGACCCAATGCGACCAGATGCTCCACGCCCAGT
CGCGTACCGTCTTCATGGGAGAAAATAATACTGTTGATGGGTGTCTGGTCAGAGACATCAAGAAATAACG
CCGGAACATTAGTGCAGGCAGCTTCCACAGCAATGGCATCCTGGTCATCCAGCGGATAGTTAATGATCAG
CCCACTGACGCGTTGCGCGAGAAGATTGTGCACCGCCGCTTTACAGGCTTCGACGCCGCTTCGTTCTACC
ATCGACACCACCACGCTGGCACCCAGTTGATCGGCGCGAGATTTAATCGCCGCGACAATTTGCGACGGCG
CGTGCAGGGCCAGACTGGAGGTGGCAACGCCAATCAGCAACGACTGTTTGCCCGCCAGTTGTTGTGCCAC
GCGGTTGGGAATGTAATTCAGCTCCGCCATCGCCGCTTCCACTTTTTCCCGCGTTTTCGCAGAAACGTGG
CTGGCCTGGTTCACCACGCGGGAAACGGTCTGATAAGAGACACCGGCATACTCTGCGACATCGTATAACG
TTACTGGTTTCACATTCACCACCCTGAATTGACTCTCTTCCGGGCGCTATCATGCCATACCGCGAAAGGT
TTTGCGCCATTCGATGGTGTCCGGGATCTCGACGCTCTCCCTTATGCGACTCCTGCATTAGGAAGCAGCC
CAGTAGTAGGTTGAGGCCGTTGAGCACCGCCGCCGCAAGGAATGGTGCATGCAAGGAGATGGCGCCCAAC
AGTCCCCCGGCCACGGGGCCTGCCACCATACCCACGCCGAAACAAGCGCTCATGAGCCCGAAGTGGCGAG
CCCGATCTTCCCCATCGGTGATGTCGGCGATATAGGCGCCAGCAACCGCACCTGTGGCGCCGGTGATGCC
GGCCACGATGCGTCCGGCGTAGAGGATCGAGATCTCGATCCCGCGAAATTAATACGACTCACTATAGGGG
AATTGTGAGCGGATAACAATTCCCCACTAGTAATAATTTTGTTTAACTTTAAGAAGGAGATATACCATGG
GCAGCAGCCATCATCATCATCATCACAGCAGCGGTACCGGCAGCGGCCTGGAAGTTCTGTTCCAGGGGCC
CCATATGGCAGAAACCAAACTGACCCTGGAAGATTGGCTGGATGATCTGTGTGTTCGTTTTATCATTCAT
CTGCCGAAAGAAGATCTGAGCAGCGTTGCACGTATTTGTTTTCAGGTTGAAGAGGCACAGTGGTTCTATG
AAGATTTTATTCGTCCGCTGGACCCGACCCTGCCGAGCATGAGCCTGCGTAGCTTTTGTCTGCGTATTTT
TCAGCATTGTCCGCTGCTGGCACCGTTTAGCGTTGAAAATCACATGCGTGCATTTGAAGAGTTTCTGCAG
TATAAAACCCGTGTTCCGGTTCGTGGTGCAATTCTGCTGAATGAAGCAATGGATGCAACCGTTCTGGTTA
AAGGTTGGAAAAAAGGTGCAAATTGGAGCTTTCCGCGTGGCAAAATTAACAAAGATGAAGATGATCTGGA
TTGCGCCATTCGTGAAGTTTATGAAGAAACCGGCTTTGATATTCGCGAAGCAGGTCTGGTTCCGAAAGAT
GATGAAGTGAAATACATTCAGATTAGCATGCGCGAACAGCAGATTCGTCTGTATGTTTTTCGTAATGTTC
CGATGGATACCGTGTTTCAGCCGAAAACCCGTAAAGAAATTAGCAAAGTTCAGTGGTGGAAACTGAGCGA
TCTGCCTGCATATCGTAAAAAAGGTAATGGCAACAATCATGATGATGGTGTTGTTGCAAGCAGCAGCAGC
TCAGCAAATAACAAATTCTATATGGTTGCACCGTTTCTGGTGCCGCTGAAAAAATGGATTGCACAGCAGA
AACGTAAAGATGCAGCACGTGCAGCCCGTGCAAATGGATCCTAATAGTCTAGAGCTAGCCCTAGGAGATC
CGGCTGCTAACAAAGCCCGAAAGGAAGCTGAGTTGGCTGCTGCCACCGCTGAGCAATAACTAGCATAACC
CCTTGGGGCCTCTAAACGGGTCTTGAGGGGTTTTTTGCTGAAAGGAGGAACTATATCCGGATATCCCGCA
AGAGGCCCGGCAGTACCGGCATAACCAAGCCTATGCCTACAGCATCCAGGGTGACGGTGCCGAGGATGAC
GATGAGCGCATTGTTAGATTTCATACACGGTGCCTGACTGCGTTAGCAATTTAACTGTGATAAACTACCG
CATTAAAGCTTATCGATGATAAGCTGTCAAACATGAGAA
Features (pLannotate 1.2.2; 20 found; start..end, strand, type, name):
    104..208     +  promoter       AmpR promoter: bla
    209..1069    +  CDS            AmpR: β-lactamase; bla; confers resistance to ampicillin, carbenicillin, and related antibiotics
   1240..1828    +  rep_origin     ori: high-copy-number ColE1/pMB1/pBR322/pUC origin of replication
   2014..2156    -  misc_feature   bom: basis of mobility region from pBR322
   2258..2449    -  CDS            rop: Rop protein, which maintains plasmids at low copy number; rop
   2466..2846    +  CDS            YPB1_ECOLX: Protein predicted: Swiss-Prot protein existence level 4. From Escherichia coli.
   3088..3712    -  CDS            TcR (fragment): tetracycline efflux protein; tet; confers resistance to tetracycline
   3727..3748    -  protein_bind   CAP binding site: CAP binding activates transcription in the presence of cAMP. E. coli catabolite activator protein
   3761..4843    -  CDS            lacI: lac repressor; lacI; The lac repressor binds to the lac operator to inhibit transcription in E. coli. This inhibition can be relieved by adding lactose or isopropyl-β-D-thiogalactopyranoside (IPTG).
   4844..4921    -  promoter       lacI promoter: lacI
   4929..5208    -  CDS            TcR (fragment): tetracycline efflux protein; tet; confers resistance to tetracycline
   5230..5248    +  promoter       T7 promoter: promoter for bacteriophage T7 RNA polymerase
   5249..5273    +  protein_bind   lac operator: The lac repressor binds to the lac operator to inhibit transcription in E. coli. This inhibition can be relieved by adding lactose or isopropyl-β-D-thiogalactopyranoside (IPTG). lac repressor encoded by lacI
   5288..5310    +  RBS            RBS: efficient ribosome binding site from bacteriophage T7 gene 10 (Olins and Rangwala, 1989)
   5329..5345    +  CDS            capTEV™ (fragment): composite tag for in vivo biotinylation, TEV protease cleavage, and 6xHis tagging
   5395..6165    +  CDS            dcp2 (fragment): DCP2_SCHPO - Experimental evidence at protein level: Swiss-Prot protein existence level 1. Catalytic component of the decapping complex necessary for the degradation of mRNAs, both in normal mRNA turnover and in nonsense- mediated mRNA decay. Removes the 7-methyl guanine cap structure from mRNA molecules, yielding a 5'-phosphorylated mRNA fragment and 7m-GDP. Decapping is the major pathway of mRNA degradation in yeast. It occurs through deadenylation, decapping and subsequent 5' to 3' exonucleolytic decay of the transcript body. From Schizosaccharomyces pombe (strain 972 / ATCC 24843) (Fission
   6233..6282    +  CDS            SET1 (fragment): solubility-enhancement tag derived from T7 phage gene 10B
   6290..6337    +  terminator     T7 terminator: transcription terminator for bacteriophage T7 RNA polymerase
   6360..6464    -  CDS            TcR (fragment): tetracycline efflux protein; tet; confers resistance to tetracycline
   6512..6540    -  promoter       tet promoter: E. coli promoter for tetracycline efflux protein gene
