[The description below was written by a language model from this plasmid's Addgene catalogue record and pLannotate feature annotations shown in this document.]
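Description:
pnEA-NpH-CtDCP2_1-267_X is a 6,549 nt bacterial expression plasmid for producing residues 1–267 of the mRNA-decapping enzyme DCP2 from the thermophilic fungus Chaetomium thermophilum. The catalogue lists the backbone as unknown, but the annotated features show a pBR322/pET-like architecture. It has a ColE1/pMB1-family origin with the bom mobilisation region and the rop gene, which matches the recorded low copy number, and an ampicillin resistance cassette (bla with its own promoter) for selection. Several fragments of the tetracycline efflux gene and its promoter flank the expression region. These look like non-functional remnants of the ancestral pBR322 scaffold interrupted by the inserted cassettes.

Expression is driven by a T7 promoter followed by a lac operator and the phage T7 gene 10 ribosome binding site, and it ends at a T7 terminator. A plasmid-borne lacI gene with its own promoter supplies the repressor, so transcription should be IPTG-inducible in hosts that provide T7 RNA polymerase. The insert is a codon-optimised synthetic cDNA. The annotation tool labels it by homology to Schizosaccharomyces pombe Dcp2, although the recorded species is C. thermophilum. A short match to a His/TEV-type composite tag lies just upstream of the coding region, suggesting an N-terminal histidine purification tag, possibly with a protease cleavage site, but the record does not describe the tag explicitly. The short "SET1" hit before the terminator is probably residual T7 gene 10-derived vector sequence rather than a functional fusion.

The plasmid is associated with structural work on the Dcp2–Dcp1 decapping complex in its activated conformation, which suggests its use in recombinant protein production for structural and biochemical studies. The depositor notes that the sequence may be theoretical or based on Sanger reads.
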