Addgene plasmid #148004: pnEA-NpH-CtDCP2_1-267_X
Purpose: Bacterial Expression of CtDCP2_1-267
Depositing lab: Elisa Izaurralde. Depositing organization: Max Planck Institute for Developmental Biology. Publication: Structure of the Dcp2-Dcp1 mRNA-decapping complex in the activated conformation. Valkov E, Muthukumar S, Chang CT, Jonas S, Weichenrieder O, Izaurralde E. Nat Struct Mol Biol. 2016 Jun;23(6):574-9. doi: 10.1038/nsmb.3232. Epub 2016 May 16. PubMed 27183195.
Backbone
  Vector backbone: Unknown
  Vector type: Bacterial Expression
Growth in bacteria
  Bacterial resistance: Ampicillin, 100 μg/mL
  Growth temperature: 37°C
  Growth strain: DH5alpha
  Copy number: Low Copy
Gene/Insert
  Gene/Insert name: CtDCP2_1-267
  Species: Chaetomium thermophilum
  Cloning method: Unknown
Terms and licenses: Academic/Nonprofit Terms; Industry Terms: Not Available to Industry
Depositor comments: codon optimized cDNA from GeneArt Plasmids from this collection were made available to the research community and donated after the lab closed. Please note that the sequence provided by the depositing laboratory may be theoretical/predicted or based on Sanger sequencing results. There may be discrepancies between sequencing results obtained by Addgene and the depositor sequence. If an Addgene verified sequence is not available, please contact before placing your order to request that our lab fully sequence the plasmid.
How to cite: pnEA-NpH-CtDCP2_1-267_X was a gift from Elisa Izaurralde (Addgene plasmid # 148004 ; http://n2t.net/addgene:148004 ; RRID:Addgene_148004)
